Addgene plasmid #14866: YFP-PKCbetaII-YFP
Depositing lab: Alexandra Newton. Publication: A genetically encoded fluorescent reporter reveals oscillatory phosphorylation by protein kinase C. Violin JD, Zhang J, Tsien RY, Newton AC. J Cell Biol. 2003 Jun 9. 161(5):899-909. 10.1083/jcb.200302125 PubMed 12782683.
Backbone
  Vector backbone: pcDNA3
  Backbone manufacturer: Invitrogen
  Backbone size w/o insert (bp): 5400
  Vector type: Mammalian Expression
Growth in bacteria
  Bacterial resistance: Ampicillin, 100 μg/mL
  Growth temperature: 37°C
  Growth strain: DH5alpha
  Copy number: High Copy
Gene/Insert
  Gene/Insert name: YFP-PKCbetaII-YFP (alt name: PKC beta II)
  Species: R. norvegicus (rat)
  GenBank ID: 55977078
  Tag / fusion protein: YFP (N terminal on insert); YFP (C terminal on insert)
  Cloning method: Restriction Enzyme; 5′ cloning site HindIII (not destroyed); 3′ cloning site XbaI (not destroyed)
  Sequencing primers: 5′ T7
Terms and licenses: Academic/Nonprofit Terms; Industry Terms: Not Available to Industry
Depositor comments: YFP-PKCbetaII-YFP was made by PCR of mYFP from HindII to KpnI, rat PKCbetaII from KpnI to XhoI, and YFP from XhoI to XbaI.
How to cite: YFP-PKCbetaII-YFP was a gift from Alexandra Newton (Addgene plasmid # 14866 ; http://n2t.net/addgene:14866 ; RRID:Addgene_14866)
