[The description below was written by a language model from this plasmid's Addgene catalogue record.]
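Description:
YFP-PKCbetaII-YFP is a mammalian expression plasmid built on the Invitrogen pcDNA3 backbone (about 5.4 kb without insert). It encodes rat protein kinase C beta II flanked on both ends by yellow fluorescent protein. It is maintained in E. coli as a high-copy plasmid under ampicillin selection. No feature table accompanies the record, so the regulatory elements are not listed explicitly. pcDNA3 as a standard vector drives inserts from the CMV immediate-early promoter, carries a T7 promoter upstream of the cloning site (consistent with the T7 sequencing primer listed), and includes a neomycin resistance cassette for selection in mammalian cells.

The insert sits between the HindIII and XbaI sites, both of which are retained. According to the depositor comments it was assembled from three PCR fragments: mYFP at the 5′ end joined through a KpnI site to rat PKCbetaII, which is joined through an XhoI site to a second YFP ending at XbaI. The comments name the first site "HindII", although the cloning field indicates HindIII. The "mYFP" designation probably refers to a monomeric variant, but the record does not define it. The product is a single polypeptide with YFP at both the N and C termini of the kinase.

The record does not state the specific purpose of the double-YFP design. The associated publication concerns genetically encoded fluorescent reporters of protein kinase C signalling in living cells. The construct therefore fits into imaging studies of PKC beta II, and may have served as a same-colour control alongside dual-fluorophore versions, although that role is an inference.
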