>Addgene plasmid #14866 | YFP-PKCbetaII-YFP | addgene partial sequence | sequence record 21433 | CMV-F 5'-CGCAAATGGGCGGTAGGCGTG-3'
CAGAGCTCTCTGGCTACTAGAGAACCCACTGCTTACTGGCTTATCGAAATTAATACGACTCACTATAGGG
AGACCCAAGCTTCGCCACCATGGTGAGCAAGGGCGAGGAGCTGTTCACCGGGGTGGTGCCCATCCTGGTC
GAGCTGGACGGCGACGTAAACGGCCACAAGTTCAGCGTGTCCGGCGAGGGCGAGGGCGATGCCACCTACG
GCAAGCTGACCCTGAAGTTCATCTGCACCACCGGCAAGCTGCCCGTGCCCTGGCCCACCCTCGTGACCAC
CTTCGGCTACGGCCTGAAGTGCTTCGCCCGCTACCCCGACCACATGAAGCAGCACGACTTCTTCAAGTCC
GCCATGCCCGAAGGCTACGTCCAGGAGCGCACCATCTTCTTCAAGGACGACGGCAACTACAAGACCCGCG
CCGAGGTGAAGTTCGAGGGCGACACCCTGGTGAACCGCATCGAGCTGAAGGGCATCGACTTCAAGGAGGA
CGGCAACATCCTGGGGCACAAGCTGGAGTACAACTACAACAGCCACAACGTCTATATCATGGCCGACAAG
CAGAAGAACGGCATCAAGGTGAACTTCAAGATCCGCCACAACATCGAGGACGGCAGCGTGCAGCTCGCCG
ACCACTACCAGCAGAACACCCCCATCGGCGACGGCCCCGTGCTGCTGCCCGACAACCACTACCTGAGCTA
CCA
