>Addgene plasmid #14866 | YFP-PKCbetaII-YFP | addgene partial sequence | sequence record 43365 | SP6 5'-ATTTAGGTGACACTATAG-3'
GTCATGCCGTGAGTGATCCCGGCGGCGGTCACGAACTCCAGCAGGACCATGTGATCGCGCTTCTCGTTGG
GGTCTTTGCTCAGGGCGGACTGGTAGCTCAGGTAGTGGTTGTCGGGCAGCAGCACGGGGCCGTCGCCGAT
GGGGGTGTTCTGCTGGTAGTGGTCGGCGAGCTGCACGCTGCCGTCCTCGATGTTGTGGCGGATCTTGAAG
TTCACCTTGATGCCGTTCTTCTGCTTGTCGGCCATGATATAGACGTTGTGGCTGTTGTAGTTGTACTCCA
GCTTGTGCCCCAGGATGTTGCCGTCCTCCTTGAAGTCGATGCCCTTCAGCTCGATGCGGTTCACCAGGGT
GTCGCCCTCGAACTTCACCTCGGCGCGGGTCTTGTAGTTGCCGTCGTCCTTGAAGAAGATGGTGCGCTCC
TGGACGTAGCCTTCGGGCATGGCGGACTTGAAGAAGTCGTGCTGCTTCATGTGGTCGGGGTAGCGGGCGA
AGCACTTCAGGCCGTAGCCGAAGGTGGTCACGAGGGTGGGCCAGGGCACGGGCAGCTTGCCGGTGGTGCA
GATGAACTTCAGGGTCAGCTTGCCGTAGGTGGCATCGCCCTCGCCCTCGCCGGACACGCTGAACTTGTGG
CCGTTTACGTCGCCGTCCAGCTCGACCAGGATGGGCACCACCCCGGTGAACAGCTCCTCGCCCTTGCTCA
CCAGTGCCTCGAGGCTCTTGACTTCGGGTTTTAAAAATTCAGAGTTAACAAAGGAAAATCCTTCGAATTC
TGATTGGTCAATATTCCTGATGACTTCCTGGTCA
