>Addgene plasmid #14866 | YFP-PKCbetaII-YFP | addgene partial sequence | sequence record 43366 | rPrkcb-F (5'-CCGAGCGAGGGCGAGGAGAG-3')
GGCGAGACGTGCACGAGGTGAAGAACCACAAATTCACCGCCCGCTTCTTCAAGCAGCCCACCTTCTGCAG
CCACTGCACCGACTTCATTTGGGGCTTCGGGAAACAGGGATTCCAGTGTCAAGTCTGCTGCTTTGTTGTA
CACAAGCGCTGCCATGAATTCGTCACGTTCTCCTGCCCTGGTGCAGACAAGGGCCCGGCCTCTGATGACC
CACGGAGCAAACACAAGTTTAAGATCCACACCTACTCCAGCCCTACCTTCTGTGACCACTGTGGATCACT
GCTGTATGGGCTCATCCACCAGGGGATGAAATGCGACACCTGTATGATGAATGTCCACAAGCGCTGCGTG
ATGAACGTCCCCAGCCTCTGTGGCACCGACCACACAGAACGCCGTGGCCGCATCTACATCCAGGCCCACA
TCGACAGGGAGGTCCTCATCGTTGTTGTAAGAGATGCTAAAAATCTGGTACCTATGGACCCCAACGGCTT
GTCAGATCCCTACGTAAAACTGAAACTGATCCCTGATCCCAAAAGTGAGAGCAAGCAGAAGACCAAGACT
ATCAAATGCTCCCTCAACCCGGAGTGGAACGAAACCTTCAGATTTCAGCTGAAGGAATCAGACAAAGACA
GAAGACTGTCCGTAGAGATCTGGGATTGGGACCTGACCAGCAGGAATGACTTCATGGGATCTCTGTCGTT
TGGGATTTCAGAACTACAGAAAGCCGGAGTGGATGGCTGGTTCAAGTTACTAAGCCAGGAAGAAGGCGAG
TACTTTAATGTGCCGGTGCCGCCGGAAGGAAGCGAGGGCAATGAAGAGCTGCGGCAGAAGTTTGAGAGAG
CCAAGATTGGCCAAGGTACCAAGGCTCCAGAAGAAAAGACAGCGAACACTATATCCAAATTTGACAACAA
TGGCACAGACGAGATACA
